>Addgene plasmid #81721 | pDONR223_EGFR_p.P622S | addgene full sequence | sequence record 168748 | Addgene NGS Result
GGGTACAGTCTATGCCTCGGGCATCCAAGCAGCAAGCGCGTTACGCCGTGGGTCGATGTTTGATGTTATG
GAGCAGCAACGATGTTACGCAGCAGGGCAGTCGCCCTAAAACAAAGTTAAACATTATGAGGGAAGCGGTG
ATCGCCGAAGTATCGACTCAACTATCAGAGGTAGTTGGCGTCATCGAGCGCCATCTCGAACCGACGTTGC
TGGCCGTACATTTGTACGGCTCCGCAGTGGATGGCGGCCTGAAGCCACACAGTGATATTGATTTGCTGGT
TACGGTGACCGTAAGGCTTGATGAAACAACGCGGCGAGCTTTGATCAACGACCTTTTGGAAACTTCGGCT
TCCCCTGGAGAGAGCGAGATTCTCCGCGCTGTAGAAGTCACCATTGTTGTGCACGACGACATCATTCCGT
GGCGTTATCCAGCTAAGCGCGAACTGCAATTTGGAGAATGGCAGCGCAATGACATTCTTGCAGGTATCTT
CGAGCCAGCCACGATCGACATTGATCTGGCTATCTTGCTGACAAAAGCAAGAGAACATAGCGTTGCCTTG
GTAGGTCCAGCGGCGGAGGAACTCTTTGATCCGGTTCCTGAACAGGATCTATTTGAGGCGCTAAATGAAA
CCTTAACGCTATGGAACTCGCCGCCCGACTGGGCTGGCGATGAGCGAAATGTAGTGCTTACGTTGTCCCG
CATTTGGTACAGCGCAGTAACCGGCAAAATCGCGCCGAAGGATGTCGCTGCCGACTGGGCAATGGAGCGC
CTGCCGGCCCAGTATCAGCCCGTCATACTTGAAGCTAGACAGGCTTATCTTGGACAAGAAGAAGATCGCT
TGGCCTCGCGCGCAGATCAGTTGGAAGAATTTGTCCACTACGTGAAAGGCGAGATCACCAAGGTAGTCGG
CAAATAACCCTCGAGCCACCCATGACCAAAATCCCTTAACGTGAGTTACGCGTCGTTCCACTGAGCGTCA
GACCCCGTAGAAAAGATCAAAGGATCTTCTTGAGATCCTTTTTTTCTGCGCGTAATCTGCTGCTTGCAAA
CAAAAAAACCACCGCTACCAGCGGTGGTTTGTTTGCCGGATCAAGAGCTACCAACTCTTTTTCCGAAGGT
AACTGGCTTCAGCAGAGCGCAGATACCAAATACTGTTCTTCTAGTGTAGCCGTAGTTAGGCCACCACTTC
AAGAACTCTGTAGCACCGCCTACATACCTCGCTCTGCTAATCCTGTTACCAGTGGCTGCTGCCAGTGGCG
ATAAGTCGTGTCTTACCGGGTTGGACTCAAGACGATAGTTACCGGATAAGGCGCAGCGGTCGGGCTGAAC
GGGGGGTTCGTGCACACAGCCCAGCTTGGAGCGAACGACCTACACCGAACTGAGATACCTACAGCGTGAG
CTATGAGAAAGCGCCACGCTTCCCGAAGGGAGAAAGGCGGACAGGTATCCGGTAAGCGGCAGGGTCGGAA
CAGGAGAGCGCACGAGGGAGCTTCCAGGGGGAAACGCCTGGTATCTTTATAGTCCTGTCGGGTTTCGCCA
CCTCTGACTTGAGCGTCGATTTTTGTGATGCTCGTCAGGGGGGCGGAGCCTATGGAAAAACGCCAGCAAC
GCGGCCTTTTTACGGTTCCTGGCCTTTTGCTGGCCTTTTGCTCACATGTTCTTTCCTGCGTTATCCCCTG
ATTCTGTGGATAACCGTATTACCGCCTTTGAGTGAGCTGATACCGCTCGCCGCAGCCGAACGACCGAGCG
CAGCGAGTCAGTGAGCGAGGAAGCGGAAGAGCGCCCAATACGCAAACCGCCTCTCCCCGCGCGTTGGCCG
ATTCATTAATGCAGCTGGCACGACAGGTTTCCCGACTGGAAAGCGGGCAGTGAGCGCAACGCAATTAATA
CGCGTACCGCTAGCCAGGAAGAGTTTGTAGAAACGCAAAAAGGCCATCCGTCAGGATGGCCTTCTGCTTA
GTTTGATGCCTGGCAGTTTATGGCGGGCGTCCTGCCCGCCACCCTCCGGGCCGTTGCTTCACAACGTTCA
AATCCGCTCCCGGCGGATTTGTCCTACTCAGGAGAGCGTTCACCGACAAACAACAGATAAAACGAAAGGC
CCAGTCTTCCGACTGAGCCTTTCGTTTTATTTGATGCCTGGCAGTTCCCTACTCTCGCGTTAACGCTAGC
ATGGATGTTTTCCCAGTCACGACGTTGTAAAACGACGGCCAGTCTTAAGCTCGGGCCCCAAATAATGATT
TTATTTTGACTGATAGTGACCTGTTCGTTGCAACAAATTGATGAGCAATGCTTTTTTATAATGCCAACTT
TGTACAAAAAAGTTGGCACCATGCGACCCTCCGGGACGGCCGGGGCAGCGCTCCTGGCGCTGCTGGCTGC
GCTCTGCCCGGCGAGTCGGGCTCTGGAGGAAAAGAAAGTTTGCCAAGGCACGAGTAACAAGCTCACGCAG
TTGGGCACTTTTGAAGATCATTTTCTCAGCCTCCAGAGGATGTTCAATAACTGTGAGGTGGTCCTTGGGA
ATTTGGAAATTACCTATGTGCAGAGGAATTATGATCTTTCCTTCTTAAAGACCATCCAGGAGGTGGCTGG
TTATGTCCTCATTGCCCTCAACACAGTGGAGCGAATTCCTTTGGAAAACCTGCAGATCATCAGAGGAAAT
ATGTACTACGAAAATTCCTATGCCTTAGCAGTCTTATCTAACTATGATGCAAATAAAACCGGACTGAAGG
AGCTGCCCATGAGAAATTTACAGGAAATCCTGCATGGCGCCGTGCGGTTCAGCAACAACCCTGCCCTGTG
CAACGTGGAGAGCATCCAGTGGCGGGACATAGTCAGCAGTGACTTTCTCAGCAACATGTCGATGGACTTC
CAGAACCACCTGGGCAGCTGCCAAAAGTGTGATCCAAGCTGTCCCAATGGGAGCTGCTGGGGTGCAGGAG
AGGAGAACTGCCAGAAACTGACCAAAATCATCTGTGCCCAGCAGTGCTCCGGGCGCTGCCGTGGCAAGTC
CCCCAGTGACTGCTGCCACAACCAGTGTGCTGCAGGCTGCACAGGCCCCCGGGAGAGCGACTGCCTGGTC
TGCCGCAAATTCCGAGACGAAGCCACGTGCAAGGACACCTGCCCCCCACTCATGCTCTACAACCCCACCA
CGTACCAGATGGATGTGAACCCCGAGGGCAAATACAGCTTTGGTGCCACCTGCGTGAAGAAGTGTCCCCG
TAATTATGTGGTGACAGATCACGGCTCGTGCGTCCGAGCCTGTGGGGCCGACAGCTATGAGATGGAGGAA
GACGGCGTCCGCAAGTGTAAGAAGTGCGAAGGGCCTTGCCGCAAAGTGTGTAACGGAATAGGTATTGGTG
AATTTAAAGACTCACTCTCCATAAATGCTACGAATATTAAACACTTCAAAAACTGCACCTCCATCAGTGG
CGATCTCCACATCCTGCCGGTGGCATTTAGGGGTGACTCCTTCACACATACTCCTCCTCTGGATCCACAG
GAACTGGATATTCTGAAAACCGTAAAGGAAATCACAGGGTTTTTGCTGATTCAGGCTTGGCCTGAAAACA
GGACGGACCTCCATGCCTTTGAGAACCTAGAAATCATACGCGGCAGGACCAAGCAACATGGTCAGTTTTC
TCTTGCAGTCGTCAGCCTGAACATAACATCCTTGGGATTACGCTCCCTCAAGGAGATAAGTGATGGAGAT
GTGATAATTTCAGGAAACAAAAATTTGTGCTATGCAAATACAATAAACTGGAAAAAACTGTTTGGGACCT
CCGGTCAGAAAACCAAAATTATAAGCAACAGAGGTGAAAACAGCTGCAAGGCCACAGGCCAGGTCTGCCA
TGCCTTGTGCTCCCCCGAGGGCTGCTGGGGCCCGGAGCCCAGGGACTGCGTCTCTTGCCGGAATGTCAGC
CGAGGCAGGGAATGCGTGGACAAGTGCAACCTTCTGGAGGGTGAGCCAAGGGAGTTTGTGGAGAACTCTG
AGTGCATACAGTGCCACCCAGAGTGCCTGCCTCAGGCCATGAACATCACCTGCACAGGACGGGGACCAGA
CAACTGTATCCAGTGTGCCCACTACATTGACGGCCCCCACTGCGTCAAGACCTGCCCGGCAGGAGTCATG
GGAGAAAACAACACCCTGGTCTGGAAGTACGCAGACGCCGGCCATGTGTGCCACCTGTGCCATTCAAACT
GCACCTACGGATGCACTGGGCCAGGTCTTGAAGGCTGTCCAACGAATGGGCCTAAGATCCCGTCCATCGC
CACTGGGATGGTGGGGGCCCTCCTCTTGCTGCTGGTGGTGGCCCTGGGGATCGGCCTCTTCATGCGAAGG
CGCCACATCGTTCGGAAGCGCACGCTGCGGAGGCTGCTGCAGGAGAGGGAGCTTGTGGAGCCTCTTACAC
CCAGT
[981 nt withheld, positions 4416-5396]
TTCTTCAGCAGCCCCTCCACGTCACGGACTCCCCTCCTGAGCTCTCTGAGTGCAACCAGCAACAATTCCA
CCGTGGCTTGCATTGATAGAAATGGGCTGCAAAGCTGTCCCATCAAGGAAGACAGCTTCTTGCAGCGATA
CAGCTCAGACCCCACAGGCGCCTTGACTGAGGACAGCATAGACGACACCTTCCTCCCAGTGCCTGAATAC
ATAAACCAGTCCGTTCCCAAAAGGCCCGCTGGCTCTGTGCAGAATCCTGTCTATCACAATCAGCCTCTGA
ACCCCGCGCCCAGCAGAGACCCACACTACCAGGACCCCCACAGCACTGCAGTGGGCAACCCCGAGTATCT
CAACACTGTCCAGCCCACCTGTGTCAACAGCACATTCGACAGCCCTGCCCACTGGGCCCAGAAAGGCAGC
CACCAAATTAGCCTGGACAACCCTGACTACCAGCAGGACTTCTTTCCCAAGGAAGCCAAGCCAAATGGCA
TCTTTAAGGGCTCCACAGCTGAAAATGCAGAATACCTAAGGGTCGCGCCACAAAGCAGTGAATTTATTGG
AGCATGATTGCCAACTTTCTTGTACAAAGTTGGCATTATAAGAAAGCATTGCTTATCAATTTGTTGCAAC
GAACAGGTCACTATCAGTCAAAATAAAATCATTATTTGCCATCCAGCTGATATCCCCTATAGTGAGTCGT
ATTACATGGTCATAGCTGTTTCCTGGCAGCTCTGGCCCGTGTCTCAAAATCTCTGATGTTACATTGCACA
AGATAAAAATATATCATCATGCCTCCTCTAGACCAGCCAGGACAGAAATGCCTCGACTTCGCTGCTACCC
AAGGTTGCCGGGTGACGCACACCGTGGAAACGGATGAAGGCACGAACCCAGTGGACATAAGCCTGTTCGG
TTCGTAAGCTGTAATGCAAGTAGCGTATGCGCTCACGCAACTGGTCCAGAACCTTGACCGAACGCAGCGG
TGGTAACGGCGCAGTGGCGGTTTTCATGGCTTGTTATGACTGTTTTTTTG
Features (pLannotate 1.2.2; 12 found; start..end, strand, type, name):
     63..119     +  CDS            GmR (fragment): gentamycin acetyltransferase; aacC1; confers resistance to gentamycin
    126..917     +  CDS            SmR: aminoglycoside adenylyltransferase (Murphy, 1985); aadA; confers resistance to spectinomycin and streptomycin
   1010..1598    +  rep_origin     ori: high-copy-number ColE1/pMB1/pBR322/pUC origin of replication
   1781..1873    +  CDS            lacI (fragment): lac repressor; lacI; The lac repressor binds to the lac operator to inhibit transcription in E. coli. This inhibition can be relieved by adding lactose or isopropyl-β-D-thiogalactopyranoside (IPTG).
   1928..1955    -  terminator     rrnB T2 terminator: transcription terminator T2 from the E. coli rrnB gene
   2087..2130    +  terminator     rrnB T1 terminator: Escherichia coli rrnB; transcription terminator T1 from the E. coli rrnB gene
   2177..2213    -  CDS            lacZα (fragment): LacZα fragment of β-galactosidase; lacZ fragment
   2230..2325    +  protein_bind   attL3: mutant version of attL; recombination site for the Gateway® LR reaction LR Clonase™
   2331..5963    +  CDS            EGFR (sequence partly withheld): precursor of human epidermal growth factor receptor
   5968..6063    -  protein_bind   attL3: mutant version of attL; recombination site for the Gateway® LR reaction LR Clonase™
   6082..6100    -  promoter       T7 promoter: promoter for bacteriophage T7 RNA polymerase
   6290..6313    +  promoter       Pc promoter (fragment): intI1 (promoter lies within the coding sequence); class 1 integron promoter
