[The description below was written by a language model from this plasmid's Addgene catalogue record and pLannotate feature annotations shown in this document.]
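Description:
pDONR223_EGFR_p.P622S is a Gateway entry clone built on the Invitrogen pDONR223 backbone and carrying the human epidermal growth factor receptor (EGFR) open reading frame with a P622S missense substitution. It is propagated in E. coli as a high-copy plasmid from a ColE1/pUC-type origin and selected with spectinomycin through the aadA aminoglycoside adenylyltransferase gene. A fragment of the class 1 integron Pc promoter and a short remnant of a gentamicin acetyltransferase gene lie near this marker. The sequenced record is 6,426 nt, and the annotated EGFR coding sequence occupies roughly 3.6 kb of it.

The EGFR ORF is flanked on both sides by attL-type recombination sites. The automated annotation labels both as attL3, a call that should be read simply as Gateway LR-competent attL sites in opposite orientations. These sites allow LR Clonase-mediated transfer of the insert into any compatible destination vector. The entry clone has no promoter to drive the insert, so expression depends on the destination vector chosen. rrnB T1 and T2 terminators upstream of the cassette insulate it from read-through transcription, and a T7 promoter sits downstream of the insert pointing back toward it. The clone is in the "closed" configuration, with a stop codon immediately after the ORF, so it yields native or N-terminally tagged protein but cannot give C-terminal fusions. Small lacI and lacZα fragments are backbone remnants.

The plasmid belongs to the Target Accelerator Plasmid Collection, a set of cancer-associated variant alleles assembled for systematic functional testing of rare mutations. It serves as a source clone for moving this EGFR variant into expression vectors.
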