Addgene plasmid #81721: pDONR223_EGFR_p.P622S
Purpose: Gateway Donor vector containing EGFR, part of the Target Accelerator Plasmid Collection.
Depositing lab: Jesse Boehm & William Hahn & David Root. Depositing organization: Broad Institute. Publication: Systematic Functional Interrogation of Rare Cancer Variants Identifies Oncogenic Alleles. Kim E, Ilic N, Shrestha Y, Zou L, Kamburov A, Zhu C, Yang X, Lubonja R, Tran N, Nguyen C, Lawrence MS, Piccioni F, Bagul M, Doench JG, Chouinard CR, Wu X, Hogstrom L, Natoli T, Tamayo P, Horn H, Corsello SM, Lage K, Root DE, Subramanian A, Golub TR, Getz G, Boehm JS, Hahn WC. Cancer Discov. 2016 Jul;6(7):714-26. doi: 10.1158/2159-8290.CD-16-0160. Epub 2016 May 4. PubMed 27147599.
Backbone
  Vector backbone: pDONR223
  Backbone manufacturer: Invitrogen
  Backbone size w/o insert (bp): 2790
  Vector type: Gateway Entry vector
Growth in bacteria
  Bacterial resistance: Spectinomycin, 50 μg/mL
  Growth temperature: 37°C
  Growth strain: DH5alpha
  Copy number: High Copy
Gene/Insert
  Gene/Insert name: EGFR (alt name: NM_005228.3)
  Species: H. sapiens (human)
  Mutation: P622S
  Entrez Gene: EGFR (a.k.a. ERBB, ERBB1, ERRP, HER1, NISBD2, NNCIS, PIG61, mENA)
  Promoter: None
  Cloning method: Gateway Cloning
  Sequencing primers: 5′ M13pUC-fwd; 3′ M13-Rev
Terms and licenses: Academic/Nonprofit Terms; Industry Terms: Not Available to Industry
Depositor comments: Closed state: Stop codon immediately follows insert
How to cite: pDONR223_EGFR_p.P622S was a gift from Jesse Boehm & William Hahn & David Root (Addgene plasmid # 81721 ; http://n2t.net/addgene:81721 ; RRID:Addgene_81721)
