>Addgene plasmid #81721 | pDONR223_EGFR_p.P622S | depositor partial sequence | sequence record 155040 | Insert sequence
ATGCGACCCTCCGGGACGGCCGGGGCAGCGCTCCTGGCGCTGCTGGCTGCGCTCTGCCCGGCGAGTCGGG
CTCTGGAGGAAAAGAAAGTTTGCCAAGGCACGAGTAACAAGCTCACGCAGTTGGGCACTTTTGAAGATCA
TTTTCTCAGCCTCCAGAGGATGTTCAATAACTGTGAGGTGGTCCTTGGGAATTTGGAAATTACCTATGTG
CAGAGGAATTATGATCTTTCCTTCTTAAAGACCATCCAGGAGGTGGCTGGTTATGTCCTCATTGCCCTCA
ACACAGTGGAGCGAATTCCTTTGGAAAACCTGCAGATCATCAGAGGAAATATGTACTACGAAAATTCCTA
TGCCTTAGCAGTCTTATCTAACTATGATGCAAATAAAACCGGACTGAAGGAGCTGCCCATGAGAAATTTA
CAGGAAATCCTGCATGGCGCCGTGCGGTTCAGCAACAACCCTGCCCTGTGCAACGTGGAGAGCATCCAGT
GGCGGGACATAGTCAGCAGTGACTTTCTCAGCAACATGTCGATGGACTTCCAGAACCACCTGGGCAGCTG
CCAAAAGTGTGATCCAAGCTGTCCCAATGGGAGCTGCTGGGGTGCAGGAGAGGAGAACTGCCAGAAACTG
ACCAAAATCATCTGTGCCCAGCAGTGCTCCGGGCGCTGCCGTGGCAAGTCCCCCAGTGACTGCTGCCACA
ACCAGTGTGCTGCAGGCTGCACAGGCCCCCGGGAGAGCGACTGCCTGGTCTGCCGCAAATTCCGAGACGA
AGCCACGTGCAAGGACACCTGCCCCCCACTCATGCTCTACAACCCCACCACGTACCAGATGGATGTGAAC
CCCGAGGGCAAATACAGCTTTGGTGCCACCTGCGTGAAGAAGTGTCCCCGTAATTATGTGGTGACAGATC
ACGGCTCGTGCGTCCGAGCCTGTGGGGCCGACAGCTATGAGATGGAGGAAGACGGCGTCCGCAAGTGTAA
GAAGTGCGAAGGGCCTTGCCGCAAAGTGTGTAACGGAATAGGTATTGGTGAATTTAAAGACTCACTCTCC
ATAAATGCTACGAATATTAAACACTTCAAAAACTGCACCTCCATCAGTGGCGATCTCCACATCCTGCCGG
TGGCATTTAGGGGTGACTCCTTCACACATACTCCTCCTCTGGATCCACAGGAACTGGATATTCTGAAAAC
CGTAAAGGAAATCACAGGGTTTTTGCTGATTCAGGCTTGGCCTGAAAACAGGACGGACCTCCATGCCTTT
GAGAACCTAGAAATCATACGCGGCAGGACCAAGCAACATGGTCAGTTTTCTCTTGCAGTCGTCAGCCTGA
ACATAACATCCTTGGGATTACGCTCCCTCAAGGAGATAAGTGATGGAGATGTGATAATTTCAGGAAACAA
AAATTTGTGCTATGCAAATACAATAAACTGGAAAAAACTGTTTGGGACCTCCGGTCAGAAAACCAAAATT
ATAAGCAACAGAGGTGAAAACAGCTGCAAGGCCACAGGCCAGGTCTGCCATGCCTTGTGCTCCCCCGAGG
GCTGCTGGGGCCCGGAGCCCAGGGACTGCGTCTCTTGCCGGAATGTCAGCCGAGGCAGGGAATGCGTGGA
CAAGTGCAACCTTCTGGAGGGTGAGCCAAGGGAGTTTGTGGAGACTCTGAGTGCATACAGTGCCACCCAG
AGTGCCTGCCTCAGGCCATGAACATCACCTGCACAGGACGGGGACCAGACAACTGTATCCAGTGTGCCCA
CTACATTGACGGCCCCCACTGCGTCAAGACCTGCCCGGCAGGAGTCATGGGAGAAAACAACACCCTGGTC
TGGAAGTACGCAGACGCCGGCCATGTGTGCCACCTGTGCCATTCAAACTGCACCTACGGATGCACTGGGC
CAGGTCTTGAAGGCTGTCCAACGAATGGGCCTAAGATCCCGTCCATCGCCACTGGGATGGTGGGGGCCCT
CCTCTTGCTGCTGGTGGTGGCCCTGGGGATCGGCCTCTTCATGCGAAGGCGCCACATCGTTCGGAAGCGC
ACGCTGCGGAGGCTGCTGCAGGAGAGGGAGCTTGTGGAGCCTCTTACACCCAGT
[981 nt withheld, positions 2085-3065]
TTCTTCAGCAGCCCCTCCACGTCACGGACTCCCCTCCTGAGCTCTCTGAGTGCAACCAGCAACAATTCCA
CCGTGGCTTGCATTGATAGAAATGGGCTGCAAAGCTGTCCCATCAAGGAAGACAGCTTCTTGCAGCGATA
CAGCTCAGACCCCACAGGCGCCTTGACTGAGGACAGCATAGACGACACCTTCCTCCCAGTGCCTGAATAC
ATAAACCAGTCCGTTCCCAAAAGGCCCGCTGGCTCTGTGCAGAATCCTGTCTATCACAATCAGCCTCTGA
ACCCCGCGCCCAGCAGAGACCCACACTACCAGGACCCCCACAGCACTGCAGTGGGCAACCCCGAGTATCT
CAACACTGTCCAGCCCACCTGTGTCAACAGCACATTCGACAGCCCTGCCCACTGGGCCCAGAAAGGCAGC
CACCAAATTAGCCTGGACAACCCTGACTACCAGCAGGACTTCTTTCCCAAGGAAGCCAAGCCAAATGGCA
TCTTTAAGGGCTCCACAGCTGAAAATGCAGAATACCTAAGGGTCGCGCCACAAAGCAGTGAATTTATTGG
AGCATGATTG
